Addgene plasmid #226760: p35.pA.NGFR.mCMV.hPGK.mSrtA(Pasqual)TM.WPRE[sequenced]
Purpose: sortase A (Pasqual)- TM in p36
Depositing lab: Ferdinando Pucci. Depositing organization: Oregon Health & Science University. Publication: Cell Surface Labeling by Engineered Extracellular Vesicles. Hamilton N, Claudio NM, Armstrong RJ, Pucci F. Adv Biosyst. 2020 Dec;4(12):e2000007. doi: 10.1002/adbi.202000007. Epub 2020 May 10. PubMed 32390342.
Backbone
  Vector backbone: p36
  Backbone manufacturer: pucci lab
  Vector type: Mammalian Expression
Growth in bacteria
  Bacterial resistance: Ampicillin, 100 μg/mL
  Growth temperature: 37°C
  Growth strain: NEB Stable
  Copy number: Unknown
Gene/Insert
  Gene/Insert name: sortase A
  Entrez Gene: srtA (a.k.a. MGAS1882_0870)
Terms and licenses: Academic/Nonprofit Terms; Industry Terms: Not Available to Industry
How to cite: p35.pA.NGFR.mCMV.hPGK.mSrtA(Pasqual)TM.WPRE[sequenced] was a gift from Ferdinando Pucci (Addgene plasmid # 226760 ; http://n2t.net/addgene:226760 ; RRID:Addgene_226760)
