[The description below was written by a language model from this plasmid's Addgene catalogue record and pLannotate feature annotations shown in this document.]
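Description:
p35.pA.NGFR.mCMV.hPGK.mSrtA(Pasqual)TM.WPRE is a 9.2 kb plasmid catalogued as a mammalian expression vector on the depositing lab's p36 backbone (the name says p35, a discrepancy the record does not explain). Its feature table shows the architecture of a self-inactivating, third-generation-style HIV-1 lentiviral transfer vector. A CMV enhancer/promoter drives a truncated 5' LTR, followed by the Ψ packaging signal with a gag fragment, the RRE for Rev-dependent export of the genomic RNA, and the cPPT/CTS. The cassette ends in a ΔU3 3' LTR and a downstream SV40 poly(A) signal. The bacterial portion carries a high-copy ColE1/pUC origin, an ampicillin resistance gene, an f1 origin, residual lac/pBluescript elements and an SV40 origin.

The payload is a bidirectional expression unit. The human PGK promoter drives, in the sense orientation, a fusion reading frame made up of a mouse immunoglobulin kappa-type leader fragment, a sortase A segment and a PDGFRB fragment that corresponds to the "TM" transmembrane anchor in the name. This arrangement should route the enzyme through the secretory pathway and display it on the cell surface, and a WPRE fragment downstream enhances transcript expression. The annotation matches the sortase to the Staphylococcus aureus enzyme, whereas the catalogue's gene link points to a different srtA entry. "Pasqual" appears to denote a particular sortase variant, but the record does not define it.

Fused back-to-back with hPGK, a minimal CMV promoter drives an antisense NGFR fragment, terminated by an SV40 poly(A) signal annotated on the opposite strand in the table. Judging by the partial NGFR annotation, this is probably a truncated surface marker for identifying or sorting transduced cells. The associated publication concerns cell surface labelling by engineered extracellular vesicles, which is consistent with using membrane-tethered sortase for enzymatic surface tagging.
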