Features (pLannotate 1.2.2; 34 found; start..end, strand, type, name):
    112..247     +  rep_origin     SV40 ori: SV40 origin of replication
    268..286     -  promoter       T7 promoter: promoter for bacteriophage T7 RNA polymerase
    294..449     +  CDS            lacZα (fragment): LacZα fragment of β-galactosidase; lacZ fragment
    454..882     +  rep_origin     f1 ori (sequence partly withheld): f1 bacteriophage origin of replication; arrow indicates direction of (+) strand synthesis
    935..1039    +  promoter       AmpR promoter: bla
   1040..1900    +  CDS            AmpR: β-lactamase; bla; confers resistance to ampicillin, carbenicillin, and related antibiotics
   2071..2659    +  rep_origin     ori: high-copy-number ColE1/pMB1/pBR322/pUC origin of replication
   2842..2934    +  CDS            lacI (fragment): lac repressor; lacI; The lac repressor binds to the lac operator to inhibit transcription in E. coli. This inhibition can be relieved by adding lactose or isopropyl-β-D-thiogalactopyranoside (IPTG).
   2947..2968    +  protein_bind   CAP binding site: CAP binding activates transcription in the presence of cAMP. E. coli catabolite activator protein
   2983..3013    +  promoter       lac promoter: promoter for the E. coli lac operon
   3021..3037    +  protein_bind   lac operator: The lac repressor binds to the lac operator to inhibit transcription in E. coli. This inhibition can be relieved by adding lactose or isopropyl-β-D-thiogalactopyranoside (IPTG). lac repressor encoded by lacI
   3082..3100    +  promoter       T3 promoter: promoter for bacteriophage T3 RNA polymerase
   3201..3580    +  enhancer       CMV enhancer: human cytomegalovirus immediate early enhancer
   3581..3784    +  promoter       CMV promoter: human cytomegalovirus (CMV) immediate early promoter
   3799..3979    +  LTR            5' LTR (truncated): truncated 5' long terminal repeat (LTR) from HIV-1
   4026..4151    +  misc_feature   HIV-1 Ψ: packaging signal of human immunodeficiency virus type 1
   4135..4498    +  CDS            HIV-1 gag (fragment): gag protein from human immunodeficiency virus 1; gag
   4644..4877    +  misc_feature   RRE: The Rev response element (RRE) of HIV-1 allows for Rev-dependent mRNA export from the nucleus to the cytoplasm.
   5254..5354    +  CDS            Rev (fragment): human immunodeficiency virus 1 (HIV-1) Rev protein; rev; enhances nuclear export of unspliced and incompletely spliced viral mRNAs
   5373..5490    +  misc_feature   cPPT/CTS: central polypurine tract and central termination sequence of HIV-1
   5520..5604    +  CDS            large T antigen (fragment): large T antigen from SV40 (simian virus 40)
   5627..5761    +  polyA_signal   SV40 poly(A) signal: SV40 polyadenylation signal
   5789..5808    -  misc_feature   MCS (fragment): pBluescript multiple cloning site
   5864..6691    -  CDS            NGFR (fragment): TNR16_HUMAN - Also known as TNFRSF16. Experimental evidence at protein level: Swiss-Prot protein existence level 1. Low affinity receptor which can bind to NGF, BDNF, NTF3, and NTF4. Forms a heterodimeric receptor with SORCS2 that binds the precursor forms of NGF, BDNF and NTF3 with high affinity, and has much lower affinity for mature NGF and BDNF (PubMed:24908487). Plays an important role in differentiation and survival of specific neuronal populations during development (By similarity). Can mediate cell survival as well as cell death of neural cells. Plays a role in the inactivation of RHOA
   6901..6939    -  promoter       minimal CMV promoter: human cytomegalovirus (CMV) immediate early promoter
   6941..6964    -  misc_feature   MCS (fragment): pBluescript multiple cloning site
   6967..7477    +  promoter       hPGK promoter: human phosphoglycerate kinase 1 promoter
   7499..7561    +  CDS            KV3A6_MOUSE (fragment): Experimental evidence at protein level: Swiss-Prot protein existence level 1. From Mus musculus (Mouse).
   7559..8041    +  CDS            srtA (fragment): SRTA_STAA8 - Experimental evidence at protein level: Swiss-Prot protein existence level 1. Transpeptidase that anchors surface proteins to the cell wall (PubMed:10427003, PubMed:10446208, PubMed:10535938, PubMed:11714722, PubMed:14769030, PubMed:15247224). Recognizes and modifies its substrate by proteolytic cleavage of a C-terminal sorting signal. Following cleavage, a covalent intermediate is formed via a thioester bond between the sortase and its substrate, which is then transferred and covalently attached to the cell wall (PubMed:10446208, PubMed:10535938, PubMed:11714722, PubMed:14769030,
   8096..8245    +  CDS            PDGFRB (fragment): PGFRB_HUMAN - Also known as PDGFR, PDGFR1. Experimental evidence at protein level: Swiss-Prot protein existence level 1. Tyrosine-protein kinase that acts as cell-surface receptor for homodimeric PDGFB and PDGFD and for heterodimers formed by PDGFA and PDGFB, and plays an essential role in the regulation of embryonic development, cell proliferation, survival, differentiation, chemotaxis and migration. Plays an essential role in blood vessel development by promoting proliferation, migration and recruitment of pericytes and smooth muscle cells to endothelial cells. Plays a role in the migration
   8255..8801    +  misc_feature   WPRE (fragment): woodchuck hepatitis virus posttranscriptional regulatory element
   8816..8884    +  CDS            nef (fragment): NEF_HV1Z2 - Experimental evidence at protein level: Swiss-Prot protein existence level 1. Extracellular Nef protein targets CD4(+) T-lymphocytes for apoptosis by interacting with CXCR4 surface receptors. From Human immunodeficiency virus type 1 group M subtype D (isolate Z2/CDC-Z34) (HIV-1).
   8886..9119    +  LTR            3' LTR (ΔU3): self-inactivating 3' long terminal repeat (LTR) from HIV-1
   9191..72      +  polyA_signal   SV40 poly(A) signal (across the origin): SV40 polyadenylation signal
>Addgene plasmid #226760 | p35.pA.NGFR.mCMV.hPGK.mSrtA(Pasqual)TM.WPRE[sequenced] | addgene full sequence | sequence record 450335 | Addgene NGS Result
AAATTTCACAAATAAAGCATTTTTTTCACTGCATTCTAGTTGTGGTTTGTCCAAACTCATCAATGTATCT
TATCATGTCTGGCTCTAGCTATCCCGCCCCTAACTCCGCCCATCCCGCCCCTAACTCCGCCCAGTTCCGC
CCATTCTCCGCCCCATGGCTGACTAATTTTTTTTATTTATGCAGAGGCCGAGGCCGCCTCGGCCTCTGAG
CTATTCCAGAAGTAGTGAGGAGGCTTTTTTGGAGGCCTAGGGACGTACCCAATTCGCCCTATAGTGAGTC
GTATTACGCGCGCTCACTGGCCGTCGTTTTACAACGTCGTGACTGGGAAAACCCTGGCGTTACCCAACTT
AATCGCCTTGCAGCACATCCCCCTTTCGCCAGCTGGCGTAATAGCGAAGAGGCCCGCACCGATCGCCCTT
CCCAACAGTTGCGCAGCCTGAATGGCGAATGGG
[124 nt withheld, positions 454-577]
C
[91 nt withheld, positions 579-669]
A
[49 nt withheld, positions 671-719]
CCTTTGACGTTGGAGTCCACGTTCTTT
[37 nt withheld, positions 747-783]
ACCCTATCTCGGTCTATTCTTTTGATTTATAAGGGATTTTGCCGATTTCGGCCTATTGGTTAAAAAATGA
GCTGATTTAACAAAAATTTAACGCGAATTTTAACAAAATATTAACGCTTACAATTTAGGTGGCACTTTTC
GGGGAAATGTGCGCGGAACCCCTATTTGTTTATTTTTCTAAATACATTCAAATATGTATCCGCTCATGAG
ACAATAACCCTGATAAATGCTTCAATAATATTGAAAAAGGAAGAGTATGAGTATTCAACATTTCCGTGTC
GCCCTTATTCCCTTTTTTGCGGCATTTTGCCTTCCTGTTTTTGCTCACCCAGAAACGCTGGTGAAAGTAA
AAGATGCTGAAGATCAGTTGGGTGCACGAGTGGGTTACATCGAACTGGATCTCAACAGCGGTAAGATCCT
TGAGAGTTTTCGCCCCGAAGAACGTTTTCCAATGATGAGCACTTTTAAAGTTCTGCTATGTGGCGCGGTA
TTATCCCGTATTGACGCCGGGCAAGAGCAACTCGGTCGCCGCATACACTATTCTCAGAATGACTTGGTTG
AGTACTCACCAGTCACAGAAAAGCATCTTACGGATGGCATGACAGTAAGAGAATTATGCAGTGCTGCCAT
AACCATGAGTGATAACACTGCGGCCAACTTACTTCTGACAACGATCGGAGGACCGAAGGAGCTAACCGCT
TTTTTGCACAACATGGGGGATCATGTAACTCGCCTTGATCGTTGGGAACCGGAGCTGAATGAAGCCATAC
CAAACGACGAGCGTGACACCACGATGCCTGTAGCAATGGCAACAACGTTGCGCAAACTATTAACTGGCGA
ACTACTTACTCTAGCTTCCCGGCAACAATTAATAGACTGGATGGAGGCGGATAAAGTTGCAGGACCACTT
CTGCGCTCGGCCCTTCCGGCTGGCTGGTTTATTGCTGATAAATCTGGAGCCGGTGAGCGTGGGTCTCGCG
GTATCATTGCAGCACTGGGGCCAGATGGTAAGCCCTCCCGTATCGTAGTTATCTACACGACGGGGAGTCA
GGCAACTATGGATGAACGAAATAGACAGATCGCTGAGATAGGTGCCTCACTGATTAAGCATTGGTAACTG
TCAGACCAAGTTTACTCATATATACTTTAGATTGATTTAAAACTTCATTTTTAATTTAAAAGGATCTAGG
TGAAGATCCTTTTTGATAATCTCATGACCAAAATCCCTTAACGTGAGTTTTCGTTCCACTGAGCGTCAGA
CCCCGTAGAAAAGATCAAAGGATCTTCTTGAGATCCTTTTTTTCTGCGCGTAATCTGCTGCTTGCAAACA
AAAAAACCACCGCTACCAGCGGTGGTTTGTTTGCCGGATCAAGAGCTACCAACTCTTTTTCCGAAGGTAA
CTGGCTTCAGCAGAGCGCAGATACCAAATACTGTTCTTCTAGTGTAGCCGTAGTTAGGCCACCACTTCAA
GAACTCTGTAGCACCGCCTACATACCTCGCTCTGCTAATCCTGTTACCAGTGGCTGCTGCCAGTGGCGAT
AAGTCGTGTCTTACCGGGTTGGACTCAAGACGATAGTTACCGGATAAGGCGCAGCGGTCGGGCTGAACGG
GGGGTTCGTGCACACAGCCCAGCTTGGAGCGAACGACCTACACCGAACTGAGATACCTACAGCGTGAGCT
ATGAGAAAGCGCCACGCTTCCCGAAGGGAGAAAGGCGGACAGGTATCCGGTAAGCGGCAGGGTCGGAACA
GGAGAGCGCACGAGGGAGCTTCCAGGGGGAAACGCCTGGTATCTTTATAGTCCTGTCGGGTTTCGCCACC
TCTGACTTGAGCGTCGATTTTTGTGATGCTCGTCAGGGGGGCGGAGCCTATGGAAAAACGCCAGCAACGC
GGCCTTTTTACGGTTCCTGGCCTTTTGCTGGCCTTTTGCTCACATGTTCTTTCCTGCGTTATCCCCTGAT
TCTGTGGATAACCGTATTACCGCCTTTGAGTGAGCTGATACCGCTCGCCGCAGCCGAACGACCGAGCGCA
GCGAGTCAGTGAGCGAGGAAGCGGAAGAGCGCCCAATACGCAAACCGCCTCTCCCCGCGCGTTGGCCGAT
TCATTAATGCAGCTGGCACGACAGGTTTCCCGACTGGAAAGCGGGCAGTGAGCGCAACGCAATTAATGTG
AGTTAGCTCACTCATTAGGCACCCCAGGCTTTACACTTTATGCTTCCGGCTCGTATGTTGTGTGGAATTG
TGAGCGGATAACAATTTCACACAGGAAACAGCTATGACCATGATTACGCCAAGCGCGCAATTAACCCTCA
CTAAAGGGAACAAAAGCTGGAGCTGCAAGCTTGGCCATTGCATACGTTGTATCCATATCATAATATGTAC
ATTTATATTGGCTCATGTCCAACATTACCGCCATGTTGACATTGATTATTGACTAGTTATTAATAGTAAT
CAATTACGGGGTCATTAGTTCATAGCCCATATATGGAGTTCCGCGTTACATAACTTACGGTAAATGGCCC
GCCTGGCTGACCGCCCAACGACCCCCGCCCATTGACGTCAATAATGACGTATGTTCCCATAGTAACGCCA
ATAGGGACTTTCCATTGACGTCAATGGGTGGAGTATTTACGGTAAACTGCCCACTTGGCAGTACATCAAG
TGTATCATATGCCAAGTACGCCCCCTATTGACGTCAATGACGGTAAATGGCCCGCCTGGCATTATGCCCA
GTACATGACCTTATGGGACTTTCCTACTTGGCAGTACATCTACGTATTAGTCATCGCTATTACCATGGTG
ATGCGGTTTTGGCAGTACATCAATGGGCGTGGATAGCGGTTTGACTCACGGGGATTTCCAAGTCTCCACC
CCATTGACGTCAATGGGAGTTTGTTTTGGCACCAAAATCAACGGGACTTTCCAAAATGTCGTAACAACTC
CGCCCCATTGACGCAAATGGGCGGTAGGCGTGTACGGTGGGAGGTCTATATAAGCAGAGCTCGTTTAGTG
AACCGGGGTCTCTCTGGTTAGACCAGATCTGAGCCTGGGAGCTCTCTGGCTAACTAGGGAACCCACTGCT
TAAGCCTCAATAAAGCTTGCCTTGAGTGCTTCAAGTAGTGTGTGCCCGTCTGTTGTGTGACTCTGGTAAC
TAGAGATCCCTCAGACCCTTTTAGTCAGTGTGGAAAATCTCTAGCAGTGGCGCCCGAACAGGGACTTGAA
AGCGAAAGGGAAACCAGAGGAGCTCTCTCGACGCAGGACTCGGCTTGCTGAAGCGCGCACGGCAAGAGGC
GAGGGGCGGCGACTGGTGAGTACGCCAAAAATTTTGACTAGCGGAGGCTAGAAGGAGAGAGATGGGTGCG
AGAGCGTCAGTATTAAGCGGGGGAGAATTAGATCGCGATGGGAAAAAATTCGGTTAAGGCCAGGGGGAAA
GAAAAAATATAAATTAAAACATATAGTATGGGCAAGCAGGGAGCTAGAACGATTCGCAGTTAATCCTGGC
CTGTTAGAAACATCAGAAGGCTGTAGACAAATACTGGGACAGCTACAACCATCCCTTCAGACAGGATCAG
AAGAACTTAGATCATTATATAATACAGTAGCAACCCTCTATTGTGTGCATCAAAGGATAGAGATAAAAGA
CACCAAGGAAGCTTTAGACAAGATAGAGGAAGAGCAAAACAAAAGTAAGACCACCGCACAGCAAGCGGCC
GCTGATCTTCAGACCTGGAGGAGGAGATATGAGGGACAATTGGAGAAGTGAATTATATAAATATAAAGTA
GTAAAAATTGAACCATTAGGAGTAGCACCCACCAAGGCAAAGAGAAGAGTGGTGCAGAGAGAAAAAAGAG
CAGTGGGAATAGGAGCTTTGTTCCTTGGGTTCTTGGGAGCAGCAGGAAGCACTATGGGCGCAGCGTCAAT
GACGCTGACGGTACAGGCCAGACAATTATTGTCTGGTATAGTGCAGCAGCAGAACAATTTGCTGAGGGCT
ATTGAGGCGCAACAGCATCTGTTGCAACTCACAGTCTGGGGCATCAAGCAGCTCCAGGCAAGAATCCTGG
CTGTGGAAAGATACCTAAAGGATCAACAGCTCCTGGGGATTTGGGGTTGCTCTGGAAAACTCATTTGCAC
CACTGCTGTGCCTTGGAATGCTAGTTGGAGTAATAAATCTCTGGAACAGATTTGGAATCACACGACCTGG
ATGGAGTGGGACAGAGAAATTAACAATTACACAAGCTTAATACACTCCTTAATTGAAGAATCGCAAAACC
AGCAAGAAAAGAATGAACAAGAATTATTGGAATTAGATAAATGGGCAAGTTTGTGGAATTGGTTTAACAT
AACAAATTGGCTGTGGTATATAAAATTATTCATAATGATAGTAGGAGGCTTGGTAGGTTTAAGAATAGTT
TTTGCTGTACTTTCTATAGTGAATAGAGTTAGGCAGGGATATTCACCATTATCGTTTCAGACCCACCTCC
CAACCCCGAGGGGACCCGACAGGCCCGAAGGAATAGAAGAAGAAGGTGGAGAGAGAGACAGAGACAGATC
CATTCGATTAGTGAACGGATCTCGACGGTATCGGTTAACTTTTAAAAGAAAAGGGGGGATTGGGGGGTAC
AGTGCAGGGGAAAGAATAGTAGACATAATAGCAACAGACATACAAACTAAAGAATTACAAAAACAAATTA
CAAAAATTCAAAATTTTATCGATCACGAGACTAGCCTCGAGAGATCTGATCATAATCAGCCATACCACAT
TTGTAGAGGTTTTACTTGCTTTAAAAAACCTCCCACACCTCCCCCTGAACCTGAAACATAAAATGAATGC
AATTGTTGTTGTTAACTTGTTTATTGCAGCTTATAATGGTTACAAATAAGGCAATAGCATCACAAATTTC
ACAAATAAGGCATTTTTTTCACTGCATTCTAGTTTTGGTTTGTCCAAACTCATCAATGTATCTTATCATG
TCTGGATCTCAAATCCCTCGGAAGCTGCGCCTGTCATCGAATTCCTGCAGCCCGGTGCATGACTAAGCTA
GCTCAGTTAGCCTCCCCCATCTCCCCTAGAGGATCCCCCTGTTCCACCTCTTGAAGGCTATGTAGGCCAC
AAGGCCCACAACCACAGCAGCCAGGATGGAGCAATAGACAGGGATGAGGTTGTCGGTGGTGCCTCGGGTC
ACCACGGGCTGGGAGCTGCCCATCACTGTGGTCACCACACCTGCCACCGTGCTGGCTATGAGGTCTTGTT
CTGGAGGTGCCTCAGGCTCCTGGGTGCTGGGGGCTGTGCTGTCCGAGCCCTCTGGGGGTGTGGACCGTGT
AATCCAACGGCCAGGGATCTCCTCGCACTCGGCGTCGGCCCAGCGTGTGCACTCGCGGAGCTGGCGCTCG
GTGTCCTCGCACACGGTGCAGGGCAGGCACGGGTCCACGTGGTTGGCCTCGTCGGAATACGTGCCGTCGG
GGCACTCCTCGCACACGGTGTTCTGCTTGTCCTGGCAGGAGAACACGAGGCCCGAGCCCGCCTCGCACAC
GCGGCACGCCTCGCAGCGCCCAGTCGTCTCATCCTGGTAGTAGCCGTAGGCGCAGCGGCACACGGCGTCG
TCGGCCTCCACGCACGGCGCCGACATGCTCTGGAGCCCCACGCACTCGGTGCACGGCTTGCACGGCTCGG
TCGCGCTCACCACGTCGGAGAACGTCACGCTGTCCAGGCAGGGCTCACACACGGTCTGGTTGGCTCCACA
AGGCTGGGCCACACCCTCGCCCAGGTTGCAGGCTTTGCAGCACTCACCGCTGTGTGTGTACAGGCCTGTG
GGGCATGCCTCCTTGGCACCTCCAAGGGACACCCCCAGAAGCAGCAACAGCAGCAGGCGCGGCCCGTCCA
TGGCGCGGCCGGTGGCACCTGCCCCCATCGCCCGCCTCCCGCGGCAGCGCTCGACTTCCAGCTCGGTCCG
CTTTGCGGACTGATGGGGCTGCGCTGCGCTGCGCTCCAGCGCCCCCCCTGCCCGCCGGAGCTGGCCGCGG
CCCGAATTCCGCGGAGGCTGGATCGGTCCCGGTGTCTTCTATGGAGGTCAAAACAGCGTGGATGGCGTCT
CCAGGCGATCTGACGGTTCACTAAACGAGCTCTGCTTATATAGGCCTCCCACCGTACACGCCTACCCTCG
AGAAGCTTGATATCGAATTCCACGGGGTTGGGGTTGCGCCTTTTCCAAGGCAGCCCTGGGTTTGCGCAGG
GACGCGGCTGCTCTGGGCGTGGTTCCGGGAAACGCAGCGGCGCCGACCCTGGGTCTCGCACATTCTTCAC
GTCCGTTCGCAGCGTCACCCGGATCTTCGCCGCTACCCTTGTGGGCCCCCCGGCGACGCTTCCTGCTCCG
CCCCTAAGTCGGGAAGGTTCCTTGCGGTTCGCGGCGTGCCGGACGTGACAAACGGAAGCCGCACGTCTCA
CTAGTACCCTCGCAGACGGACAGCGCCAGGGAGCAATGGCAGCGCGCCGACCGCGATGGGCTGTGGCCAA
TAGCGGCTGCTCAGCAGGGCGCGCCGAGAGCAGCGGCCGGGAAGGGGCGGTGCGGGAGGCGGGGTGTGGG
GCGGTAGTGTGGGCCCTGTTCCTGCCCGCGCGGTGTTCCGCATTCTGCAAGCCTCCGGAGCGCACGTCGG
CAGTCGGCTCCCTCGTTGACCGAATCACCGACCTCTCTCCCCAGGGGGATCCACCGGTCGCCACCATGGA
GACTGACACATTGCTTCTGTGGGTCCTCCTTCTTTGGGTTCCAGGAAGCACTGGCGACGACTACAAGGAC
GACGATGATAAAGGGTCCGGCCTGGAACAAGCTAAACCCCAAATTCCCAAGGATAAAAGCAAGGTAGCTG
GATACATAGAAATACCTGATGCCGATATTAAGGAACCCGTTTACCCCGGTCCAGCTACTTCTGAACAACT
GAATCGCGGAGTCTCTTTCGCAGAAGAGAACGAGTCCTTGGATGACCAAAACATTTCAATCGCAGGTCAC
ACTTTTATAGATAGGCCAAACTACCAATTTACTAATCTGAAAGCTGCTAAGAAGGGTTCTATGGTCTACT
TTAAGGTAGGGAACGAGACCCGGAAGTACAAAATGACCAGTATTCGCAATGTGAAGCCCACAGATGTGGG
TGTACTTGATGAACAAAAGGGAAAAGACAAACAGTTGACACTGATAACTTGCGACGATTACAACGAGAAG
ACTGGAGTTTGGGAGACACGAAAGATCTTTGTAGCAACAGAGGTCAAAGGTAGTACCAGCGGATCTGGCA
AGCCCGGATCCGGCGAGGGCAGTACAAAAGGTAATGCCGTGGGTCAAGACACACAAGAGGTTATTGTCGT
GCCCCACAGTCTTCCATTCAAGGTTGTCGTCATTAGTGCCATCTTGGCCCTTGTCGTCCTCACTATTATC
TCCCTGATAATATTGATAATGCTCTGGCAGAAGAAACCTCGCTAGGTCGACAATCAACCTCTGGATTACA
AAATTTGTGAAAGATTGACTGGTATTCTTAACTATGTTGCTCCTTTTACGCTATGTGGATACGCTGCTTT
AATGCCTTTGTATCATGCTATTGCTTCCCGTATGGCTTTCATTTTCTCCTCCTTGTATAAATCCTGGTTG
CTGTCTCTTTATGAGGAGTTGTGGCCCGTTGTCAGGCAACGTGGCGTGGTGTGCACTGTGTTTGCTGACG
CAACCCCCACTGGTTGGGGCATTGCCACCACCTGTCAGCTCCTTTCCGGGACTTTCGCTTTCCCCCTCCC
TATTGCCACGGCGGAACTCATCGCCGCCTGCCTTGCCCGCTGCTGGACAGGGGCTCGGCTGTTGGGCACT
GACAATTCCGTGGTGTTGTCGGGGAAGCTGACGTCCTTTCCATGGCTGCTCGCCTGTGTTGCCACCTGGA
TTCTGCGCGGGACGTCCTTCTGCTACGTCCCTTCGGCCCTCAATCCAGCGGACCTTCCTTCCCGCGGCCT
GCTGCCGGCTCTAGAGCCTCTTCCGCGTCTTCGCCTTCCCGGGTCGAGCTCGGTACCTTTAAGACCAATG
ACTTACAAGGCAGCTGTAGATCTTAGCCACTTTTTAAAAGAAAAGGGGGGACTGGAAGGGCTAATTCACT
CCCAACGAAGACAAGATCTGCTTTTTGCTTGTACTGGGTCTCTCTGGTTAGACCAGATCTGAGCCTGGGA
GCTCTCTGGCTAACTAGGGAACCCACTGCTTAAGCCTCAATAAAGCTTGCCTTGAGTGCTTCAAGTAGTG
TGTGCCCGTCTGTTGTGTGACTCTGGTAACTAGAGATCCCTCAGACCCTTTTAGTCAGTGTGGAAAATCT
CTAGCAGTAGTAGTTCATGTCATCTTATTATTCAGTATTTATAACTTGCAAAGAAATGAATATCAGAGAG
TGAGAGGAACTTGTTTATTGCAGCTTATAATGGTTACAAATAAAGCAATAGCATCAC
